>Addgene plasmid #118819 | pDM_noro_A2_lacZA | depositor full sequence | sequence record 224532 | Full Sequence
CTAGTAAATTCGCGTTTCTACGGTAGCCGGGCGCTAATACGACTCACTATAGGGTGGGAGGGCGATCGCA
ATCTGGCTCCCAGTTTTGTGGACTTTAGAACAGAGGAGATAAAGATGACAAAACTGGGAACCTGGCGGCA
GCGCAAGAAGATGACCATGATTACGGATTCACTGGCCGTCGTTTTACAACGTCGTGACTGGGAAAACCCT
GGCGTTACCCAACTTAATCGCCTTGCAGCACATCCCCCTTTCGCCAGCTGGCGTAATAGCGAAGAGGCCC
GCACCGATCGCCCTTCCCAACAGTTGCGCAGCCTGAATGGCGAATGGTAATAATAGCATAACCCCTTGGG
GCCTCTAAACGGGTCTTGAGGGGTTTTTTGCTGAAACCTCAGGCATTTGAGAAGCACACGGTCACACTGC
TTCCGGTAGTCAATAAACCGGTAAACCAGCAATAGACATAAGCGGCTATTTAACGACCCTGCCCTGAACC
GACGACAAGCTGACGACCGGGTCTCCGCAAGTGGCACTTTTCGGGGAAATGTGCGCGGAACCCCTATTTG
TTTATTTTTCTAAATACATTCAAATATGTATCCGCTCATGAATTAATTCTTAGAAAAACTCATCGAGCAT
CAAATGAAACTGCAATTTATTCATATCAGGATTATCAATACCATATTTTTGAAAAAGCCGTTTCTGTAAT
GAAGGAGAAAACTCACCGAGGCAGTTCCATAGGATGGCAAGATCCTGGTATCGGTCTGCGATTCCGACTC
GTCCAACATCAATACAACCTATTAATTTCCCCTCGTCAAAAATAAGGTTATCAAGTGAGAAATCACCATG
AGTGACGACTGAATCCGGTGAGAATGGCAAAAGTTTATGCATTTCTTTCCAGACTTGTTCAACAGGCCAG
CCATTACGCTCGTCATCAAAATCACTCGCATCAACCAAACCGTTATTCATTCGTGATTGCGCCTGAGCGA
GACGAAATACGCGGTCGCTGTTAAAAGGACAATTACAAACAGGAATCGAATGCAACCGGCGCAGGAACAC
TGCCAGCGCATCAACAATATTTTCACCTGAATCAGGATATTCTTCTAATACCTGGAATGCTGTTTTCCCG
GGGATCGCAGTGGTGAGTAACCATGCATCATCAGGAGTACGGATAAAATGCTTGATGGTCGGAAGAGGCA
TAAATTCCGTCAGCCAGTTTAGTCTGACCATCTCATCTGTAACATCATTGGCAACGCTACCTTTGCCATG
TTTCAGAAACAACTCTGGCGCATCGGGCTTCCCATACAATCGATAGATTGTCGCACCTGATTGCCCGACA
TTATCGCGAGCCCATTTATACCCATATAAATCAGCATCCATGTTGGAATTTAATCGCGGCCTAGAGCAAG
ACGTTTCCCGTTGAATATGGCTCATACTCTTCCTTTTTCAATATTATTGAAGCATTTATCAGGGTTATTG
TCTCATGAGCGGATACATATTTGAATGTATTTAGAAAAATAAACAAATAGGCATGCTAGCGCAGAAACGT
CCTAGAAGATGCCAGGAGGATACTTAGCAGAGAGACAATAAGGCCGGAGCGAAGCCGTTTTTCCATAGGC
TCCGCCCCCCTGACGAACATCACGAAATCTGACGCTCAAATCAGTGGTGGCGAAACCCGACAGGACTATA
AAGATACCAGGCGTTTCCCCCTGATGGCTCCCTCTTGCGCTCTCCTGTTCCCGTCCTGCGGCGTCCGTGT
TGTGGTGGAGGCTTTACCCAAATCACCACGTCCCGTTCCGTGTAGACAGTTCGCTCCAAGCTGGGCTGTG
TGCAAGAACCCCCCGTTCAGCCCGACTGCTGCGCCTTATCCGGTAACTATCATCTTGAGTCCAACCCGGA
AAGACACGACAAAACGCCACTGGCAGCAGCCATTGGTAACTGAGAATTAGTGGATTTAGATATCGAGAGT
CTTGAAGTGGTGGCCTAACAGAGGCTACACTGAAAGGACAGTATTTGGTATCTGCGCTCCACTAAAGCCA
GTTACCAGGTTAAGCAGTTCCCCAACTGACTTAACCTTCGATCAAACCGCCTCCCCAGGCGGTTTTTTCG
TTTACAGAGCAGGAGATTACGACGATCGTAAAAGGATCTCAAGAAGATCCTTTACGGATTCCCGACACCA
TCACTCTAGATTTCAGTGCAATTTATCTCTTCAAATGTAGCACCTGAAGTCAGCCCCATACGATATAAGT
TGTAATTCTCATGTTAGTCATGCCCCGCGCCCACCGGAAGGAGCTGACTGGGTTGAAGGCTCTCAAGGGC
ATCGGTCGAGATCCCGGTGCCTAATGAGTGAGCTAACTTACATTAATTGCGTTGCGCTCACTGCCCGCTT
TCCAGTCGGGAAACCTGTCGTGCCAGCTGCATTAATGAATCGGCCAACGCGCGGGGAGAGGCGGTTTGCG
TATTGGGCGCCAGGGTGGTTTTTCTTTTCACCAGTGAGACGGGCAACAGCTGATTGCCCTTCACCGCCTG
GCCCTGAGAGAGTTGCAGCAAGCGGTCCACGCTGGTTTGCCCCAGCAGGCGAAAATCCTGTTTGATGGTG
GTTAACGGCGGGATATAACATGAGCTGTCTTCGGTATCGTCGTATCCCACTACCGAGATGTCCGCACCAA
CGCGCAGCCCGGACTCGGTAATGGCGCGCATTGCGCCCAGCGCCATCTGATCGTTGGCAACCAGCATCGC
AGTGGGAACGATGCCCTCATTCAGCATTTGCATGGTTTGTTGAAAACCGGACATGGCACTCCAGTCGCCT
TCCCGTTCCGCTATCGGCTGAATTTGATTGCGAGTGAGATATTTATGCCAGCCAGCCAGACGCAGACGCG
CCGAGACAGAACTTAATGGGCCCGCTAACAGCGCGATTTGCTGGTGACCCAATGCGACCAGATGCTCCAC
GCCCAGTCGCGTACCGTCTTCATGGGAGAAAATAATACTGTTGATGGGTGTCTGGTCAGAGACATCAAGA
AATAACGCCGGAACATTAGTGCAGGCAGCTTCCACAGCAATGGCATCCTGGTCATCCAGCGGATAGTTAA
TGATCAGCCCACTGACGCGTTGCGCGAGAAGATTGTGCACCGCCGCTTTACAGGCTTCGACGCCGCTTCG
TTCTACCATCGACACCACCACGCTGGCACCCAGTTGATCGGCGCGAGATTTAATCGCCGCGACAATTTGC
GACGGCGCGTGCAGGGCCAGACTGGAGGTGGCAACGCCAATCAGCAACGACTGTTTGCCCGCCAGTTGTT
GTGCCACGCGGTTGGGAATGTAATTCAGCTCCGCCATCGCCGCTTCCACTTTTTCCCGCGTTTTCGCAGA
AACGTGGCTGGCCTGGTTCACCACGCGGGAAACGGTCTGATAAGAGACACCGGCATACTCTGCGACATCG
TATAACGTTACTGGTTTCACATTCACCACCCTGAATTGACTCTCTTCCGGGCGCTATCATGCCATACCGC
GAAAGGTTTTGCGCCATTCGATGGTGTCCGGGATCTCGACGCTCTCCCTTATG
Features (pLannotate 1.2.2; 11 found; start..end, strand, type, name):
     35..53      +  promoter       T7 promoter: promoter for bacteriophage T7 RNA polymerase
    151..324     +  CDS            lacZα: LacZα fragment of β-galactosidase; lacZ fragment
    334..380     +  terminator     T7 terminator: transcription terminator for bacteriophage T7 RNA polymerase
    544..601     +  promoter       AmpR promoter (fragment): bla
    610..1425    -  CDS            KanR: aminoglycoside phosphotransferase; aph(3')-Ia; confers resistance to kanamycin in bacteria or G418 (Geneticin®) in eukaryotes
   1426..1517    -  promoter       AmpR promoter: bla
   1535..2170    -  rep_origin     ColA ori: Plasmids containing the ColA origin of replication can be propagated in E. coli cells that contain additional plasmids with compatible origins.
   2255..2319    -  CDS            TcR (fragment): tetracycline efflux protein; tet; confers resistance to tetracycline
   2334..2355    -  protein_bind   CAP binding site: CAP binding activates transcription in the presence of cAMP. E. coli catabolite activator protein
   2368..3450    -  CDS            lacI: lac repressor; lacI; The lac repressor binds to the lac operator to inhibit transcription in E. coli. This inhibition can be relieved by adding lactose or isopropyl-β-D-thiogalactopyranoside (IPTG).
   3451..3528    -  promoter       lacI promoter: lacI
