>Addgene plasmid #118819 | pDM_noro_A2_lacZA | addgene full sequence | sequence record 229807 | Addgene NGS Result
TAATACGACTCACTATAGGGTGGGAGGGCGATCGCAATCTGGCTCCCAGTTTTGTGGACTTTAGAACAGA
GGAGATAAAGATGACAAAACTGGGAACCTGGCGGCAGCGCAAGAAGATGCGTAAAATGACCATGATTACG
GATTCACTGGCCGTCGTTTTACAACGTCGTGACTGGGAAAACCCTGGCGTTACCCAACTTAATCGCCTTG
CAGCACATCCCCCTTTCGCCAGCTGGCGTAATAGCGAAGAGGCCCGCACCGATCGCCCTTCCCAACAGTT
GCGCAGCCTGAATGGCGAATGGTAATAATAGCATAACCCCTTGGGGCCTCTAAACGGGTCTTGAGGGGTT
TTTTGCTGAAACCTCAGGCATTTGAGAAGCACACGGTCACACTGCTTCCGGTAGTCAATAAACCGGTAAA
CCAGCAATAGACATAAGCGGCTATTTAACGACCCTGCCCTGAACCGACGACAAGCTGACGACCGGGTCTC
CGCAAGTGGCACTTTTCGGGGAAATGTGCGCGGAACCCCTATTTGTTTATTTTTCTAAATACATTCAAAT
ATGTATCCGCTCATGAATTAATTCTTAGAAAAACTCATCGAGCATCAAATGAAACTGCAATTTATTCATA
TCAGGATTATCAATACCATATTTTTGAAAAAGCCGTTTCTGTAATGAAGGAGAAAACTCACCGAGGCAGT
TCCATAGGATGGCAAGATCCTGGTATCGGTCTGCGATTCCGACTCGTCCAACATCAATACAACCTATTAA
TTTCCCCTCGTCAAAAATAAGGTTATCAAGTGAGAAATCACCATGAGTGACGACTGAATCCGGTGAGAAT
GGCAAAAGTTTATGCATTTCTTTCCAGACTTGTTCAACAGGCCAGCCATTACGCTCGTCATCAAAATCAC
TCGCATCAACCAAACCGTTATTCATTCGTGATTGCGCCTGAGCGAGACGAAATACGCGGTCGCTGTTAAA
AGGACAATTACAAACAGGAATCGAATGCAACCGGCGCAGGAACACTGCCAGCGCATCAACAATATTTTCA
CCTGAATCAGGATATTCTTCTAATACCTGGAATGCTGTTTTCCCGGGGATCGCAGTGGTGAGTAACCATG
CATCATCAGGAGTACGGATAAAATGCTTGATGGTCGGAAGAGGCATAAATTCCGTCAGCCAGTTTAGTCT
GACCATCTCATCTGTAACATCATTGGCAACGCTACCTTTGCCATGTTTCAGAAACAACTCTGGCGCATCG
GGCTTCCCATACAATCGATAGATTGTCGCACCTGATTGCCCGACATTATCGCGAGCCCATTTATACCCAT
ATAAATCAGCATCCATGTTGGAATTTAATCGCGGCCTAGAGCAAGACGTTTCCCGTTGAATATGGCTCAT
ACTCTTCCTTTTTCAATATTATTGAAGCATTTATCAGGGTTATTGTCTCATGAGCGGATACATATTTGAA
TGTATTTAGAAAAATAAACAAATAGGCATGCTAGCGCAGAAACGTCCTAGAAGATGCCAGGAGGATACTT
AGCAGAGAGACAATAAGGCCGGAGCGAAGCCGTTTTTCCATAGGCTCCGCCCCCCTGACGAACATCACGA
AATCTGACGCTCAAATCAGTGGTGGCGAAACCCGACAGGACTATAAAGATACCAGGCGTTTCCCCCTGAT
GGCTCCCTCTTGCGCTCTCCTGTTCCCGTCCTGCGGCGTCCGTGTTGTGGTGGAGGCTTTACCCAAATCA
CCACGTCCCGTTCCGTGTAGACAGTTCGCTCCAAGCTGGGCTGTGTGCAAGAACCCCCCGTTCAGCCCGA
CTGCTGCGCCTTATCCGGTAACTATCATCTTGAGTCCAACCCGGAAAGACACGACAAAACGCCACTGGCA
GCAGCCATTGGTAACTGAGAATTAGTGGATTTAGATATCGAGAGTCTTGAAGTGGTGGCCTAACAGAGGC
TACACTGAAAGGACAGTATTTGGTATCTGCGCTCCACTAAAGCCAGTTACCAGGTTAAGCAGTTCCCCAA
CTGACTTAACCTTCGATCAAACCGCCTCCCCAGGCGGTTTTTTCGTTTACAGAGCAGGAGATTACGACGA
TCGTAAAAGGATCTCAAGAAGATCCTTTACGGATTCCCGACACCATCACTCTAGATTTCAGTGCAATTTA
TCTCTTCAAATGTAGCACCTGAAGTCAGCCCCATACGATATAAGTTGTAATTCTCATGTTAGTCATGCCC
CGCGCCCACCGGAAGGAGCTGACTGGGTTGAAGGCTCTCAAGGGCATCGGTCGAGATCCCGGTGCCTAAT
GAGTGAGCTAACTTACATTAATTGCGTTGCGCTCACTGCCCGCTTTCCAGTCGGGAAACCTGTCGTGCCA
GCTGCATTAATGAATCGGCCAACGCGCGGGGAGAGGCGGTTTGCGTATTGGGCGCCAGGGTGGTTTTTCT
TTTCACCAGTGAGACGGGCAACAGCTGATTGCCCTTCACCGCCTGGCCCTGAGAGAGTTGCAGCAAGCGG
TCCACGCTGGTTTGCCCCAGCAGGCGAAAATCCTGTTTGATGGTGGTTAACGGCGGGATATAACATGAGC
TGTCTTCGGTATCGTCGTATCCCACTACCGAGATGTCCGCACCAACGCGCAGCCCGGACTCGGTAATGGC
GCGCATTGCGCCCAGCGCCATCTGATCGTTGGCAACCAGCATCGCAGTGGGAACGATGCCCTCATTCAGC
ATTTGCATGGTTTGTTGAAAACCGGACATGGCACTCCAGTCGCCTTCCCGTTCCGCTATCGGCTGAATTT
GATTGCGAGTGAGATATTTATGCCAGCCAGCCAGACGCAGACGCGCCGAGACAGAACTTAATGGGCCCGC
TAACAGCGCGATTTGCTGGTGACCCAATGCGACCAGATGCTCCACGCCCAGTCGCGTACCGTCTTCATGG
GAGAAAATAATACTGTTGATGGGTGTCTGGTCAGAGACATCAAGAAATAACGCCGGAACATTAGTGCAGG
CAGCTTCCACAGCAATGGCATCCTGGTCATCCAGCGGATAGTTAATGATCAGCCCACTGACGCGTTGCGC
GAGAAGATTGTGCACCGCCGCTTTACAGGCTTCGACGCCGCTTCGTTCTACCATCGACACCACCACGCTG
GCACCCAGTTGATCGGCGCGAGATTTAATCGCCGCGACAATTTGCGACGGCGCGTGCAGGGCCAGACTGG
AGGTGGCAACGCCAATCAGCAACGACTGTTTGCCCGCCAGTTGTTGTGCCACGCGGTTGGGAATGTAATT
CAGCTCCGCCATCGCCGCTTCCACTTTTTCCCGCGTTTTCGCAGAAACGTGGCTGGCCTGGTTCACCACG
CGGGAAACGGTCTGATAAGAGACACCGGCATACTCTGCGACATCGTATAACGTTACTGGTTTCACATTCA
CCACCCTGAATTGACTCTCTTCCGGGCGCTATCATGCCATACCGCGAAAGGTTTTGCGCCATTCGATGGT
GTCCGGGATCTCGACGCTCTCCCTTATGTTGAAAGTGACCACCGCTCACGTGTTGTGTGCGC
Features (pLannotate 1.2.2; 11 found; start..end, strand, type, name):
      1..19      +  promoter       T7 promoter: promoter for bacteriophage T7 RNA polymerase
    126..299     +  CDS            lacZα: LacZα fragment of β-galactosidase; lacZ fragment
    309..355     +  terminator     T7 terminator: transcription terminator for bacteriophage T7 RNA polymerase
    519..576     +  promoter       AmpR promoter (fragment): bla
    585..1400    -  CDS            KanR: aminoglycoside phosphotransferase; aph(3')-Ia; confers resistance to kanamycin in bacteria or G418 (Geneticin®) in eukaryotes
   1401..1492    -  promoter       AmpR promoter: bla
   1510..2145    -  rep_origin     ColA ori: Plasmids containing the ColA origin of replication can be propagated in E. coli cells that contain additional plasmids with compatible origins.
   2230..2294    -  CDS            TcR (fragment): tetracycline efflux protein; tet; confers resistance to tetracycline
   2309..2330    -  protein_bind   CAP binding site: CAP binding activates transcription in the presence of cAMP. E. coli catabolite activator protein
   2343..3425    -  CDS            lacI: lac repressor; lacI; The lac repressor binds to the lac operator to inhibit transcription in E. coli. This inhibition can be relieved by adding lactose or isopropyl-β-D-thiogalactopyranoside (IPTG).
   3426..3503    -  promoter       lacI promoter: lacI
