[The description below was written by a language model from this plasmid's Addgene catalogue record and pLannotate feature annotations shown in this document.]
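Description:
pDM_noro_A2_lacZA is a bacterial expression plasmid of about 3.5 kb built on the pCOLADuet backbone. It carries a synthetic toehold-switch riboregulator designed to sense norovirus RNA. It replicates in E. coli from the ColA origin, which is compatible with several other common origins and so allows co-maintenance with additional plasmids. Selection is by kanamycin, through an aph(3')-Ia (KanR) cassette driven by a bla-type promoter. The backbone also retains lacI with its own promoter. A short tetracycline-resistance fragment and a partial AmpR promoter are annotated as well, and these appear to be non-functional remnants of vector history. The catalogue lists the plasmid as high copy.

The payload is a compact 346 bp synthetic insert placed between a T7 promoter and a T7 terminator. The annotated parts are the promoter, a lacZα coding sequence and the terminator. The roughly 100-nucleotide stretch between the promoter and lacZα is not annotated, but this is presumably where the A2 switch lies; the record describes A2 as an antisense-orientation norovirus design. In a toehold switch, the 5' leader folds into a hairpin that sequesters the ribosome binding site and start codon, so the downstream reporter is not translated. When a complementary trigger RNA binds the exposed toehold, it unwinds the hairpin and permits translation. Here the output is the LacZα fragment, which complements the ω fragment of β-galactosidase to restore enzyme activity and give a colorimetric readout.

The record ties the plasmid to low-cost norovirus detection in paper-based cell-free systems, where it serves as the template for T7 RNA polymerase-driven sensor expression. The depositor and sequencing-derived records differ slightly in length and start coordinate but show the same feature set and order.
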