Addgene plasmid #118819: pDM_noro_A2_lacZA
Purpose: T7 RNAP-driven expression of norovirus antisense orientation toehold switches (A2) with a lacZ alpha subunit reporter.
Depositing lab: Alexander Green. Depositing organization: Arizona State University. Publication: Low-cost detection of norovirus using paper-based cell-free systems and synbody-based viral enrichment. Ma D, Shen L, Wu K, Diehnelt CW, Green AA. Synth Biol (Oxf). 2018;3(1):ysy018. doi: 10.1093/synbio/ysy018. Epub 2018 Sep 19. PubMed 30370338.
Backbone
  Vector backbone: pCOLAduet
  Vector type: Bacterial Expression
Growth in bacteria
  Bacterial resistance: Kanamycin, 50 μg/mL
  Growth temperature: 37°C
  Growth strain: DH5alpha
  Copy number: High Copy
Gene/Insert
  Gene/Insert name: Norovirus toehold switch A2
  Species: Synthetic
  Insert size (bp): 346
  Cloning method: Gibson Cloning
  Sequencing primers: 5′ CGTTACTGGTTTCACATTCACCACCC
Terms and licenses: Academic/Nonprofit Terms; Industry Terms: Not Available to Industry
Depositor comments: Output gene is lacZa
How to cite: pDM_noro_A2_lacZA was a gift from Alexander Green (Addgene plasmid # 118819 ; http://n2t.net/addgene:118819 ; RRID:Addgene_118819)
