>Addgene plasmid #118819 | pDM_noro_A2_lacZA | depositor partial sequence | sequence record 224533 | Norovirus toehold switch A2
GGGTGGGAGGGCGATCGCAATCTGGCTCCCAGTTTTGTGGACTTTAGAACAGAGGAGATAAAGATGACAA
AACTGGGAACCTGGCGGCAGCGCAAGAAG
