>Addgene plasmid #118819 | pDM_noro_A2_lacZA | depositor partial sequence | sequence record 224534 | lacZa gene
ATGACCATGATTACGGATTCACTGGCCGTCGTTTTACAACGTCGTGACTGGGAAAACCCTGGCGTTACCC
AACTTAATCGCCTTGCAGCACATCCCCCTTTCGCCAGCTGGCGTAATAGCGAAGAGGCCCGCACCGATCG
CCCTTCCCAACAGTTGCGCAGCCTGAATGGCGAATGGTAA
